Addgene plasmid #208858: pHDR-PMG (pXK-1650)
Purpose: (Empty Backbone) HDR-base selectable traffic light reporter (TLR) for helping to screen HDR-editing positive cells. Key Construct: iPuroR*-CMV-PuroR.L-mCherry-PuroR.R-GFP.
Depositing lab: Kun Xu. Depositing organization: Northwest Agriculture and Forestry University. Publication: Efficient CRISPR/Cas9-mediated gene editing in mammalian cells by the novel selectable traffic light reporters. Lyu M, Sun Y, Yan N, Chen Q, Wang X, Wei Z, Zhang Z, Xu K. Int J Biol Macromol. 2023 Jul 15;243:124926. doi: 10.1016/j.ijbiomac.2023.124926. Epub 2023 May 20. PubMed 37217056.
Backbone
  Vector backbone: pcDNA3.1
  Vector type: Mammalian Expression
  Promoter: CMV
  Selectable markers: Neomycin (select with G418)
Growth in bacteria
  Bacterial resistance: Ampicillin, 100 μg/mL
  Growth temperature: 37°C
  Growth strain: DH5alpha
  Copy number: High Copy
Terms and licenses: Academic/Nonprofit Terms; Industry Terms: Not Available to Industry
How to cite: pHDR-PMG (pXK-1650) was a gift from Kun Xu (Addgene plasmid # 208858 ; http://n2t.net/addgene:208858 ; RRID:Addgene_208858)
