[The description below was written by a language model from this plasmid's Addgene catalogue record and pLannotate feature annotations shown in this document.]
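Description:
pHDR-PMG (pXK-1650) is a 7.8 kb mammalian expression plasmid built on pcDNA3.1 and deposited as an empty backbone for a homology-directed repair (HDR) version of a selectable "traffic light reporter". It is maintained in E. coli through a high-copy ColE1/pUC-type origin and ampicillin resistance (AmpR with its own bla promoter). It also retains the pcDNA3.1 f1 origin and the SV40 promoter–neo–SV40 poly(A) cassette, which allows G418 selection in mammalian cells.

The record summarises the reporter as iPuroR*-CMV-PuroR.L-mCherry-PuroR.R-GFP, and the feature table matches this layout. Upstream of the CMV enhancer/promoter lies a nearly full-length but promoterless puromycin N-acetyltransferase fragment (iPuroR*), which by its position and name presumably serves as an internal repair template. Downstream of CMV and a T7 promoter, a left-hand PuroR fragment is followed by mCherry, a right-hand PuroR fragment and EGFP, with a bGH polyadenylation signal ending the unit. The puromycin resistance gene is therefore interrupted in the starting state, with mCherry occupying the gap.

The apparent logic is that nuclease cleavage within the interrupted region, followed by HDR, restores a functional PuroR and changes the fluorescent readout, so that cells competent for HDR editing can be enriched with puromycin and monitored by fluorescence. However, the record does not spell out the reading-frame arrangement, the nature of the modification marked by the asterisk, or where a CRISPR/Cas9 target sequence is to be inserted. The stated use is as a co-transfected surrogate reporter to help screen for HDR-edited mammalian cells. The short HIV-1 LTR, ble and lacI fragment annotations appear to be backbone remnants or incidental matches rather than functional parts.
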