Features (pLannotate 1.2.2; 23 found; start..end, strand, type, name):
     33..627     +  CDS            PuroR (fragment): puromycin N-acetyltransferase; pac from Streptomyces; confers resistance to puromycin
    640..1019    +  enhancer       CMV enhancer: human cytomegalovirus immediate early enhancer
   1020..1223    +  promoter       CMV promoter: human cytomegalovirus (CMV) immediate early promoter
   1219..1252    +  LTR            5' LTR (truncated) (fragment): truncated 5' long terminal repeat (LTR) from HIV-1
   1268..1286    +  promoter       T7 promoter: promoter for bacteriophage T7 RNA polymerase
   1325..1547    +  CDS            PuroR (fragment): puromycin N-acetyltransferase; pac from Streptomyces; confers resistance to puromycin
   1577..2284    +  CDS            mCherry: mCherry is a basic (constitutively fluorescent) red fluorescent protein published in 2004, derived from Discosoma sp.. It is reported to be a very rapidly-maturing monomer with low acid sensitivity.
   2321..2589    +  CDS            PuroR (fragment): puromycin N-acetyltransferase; pac from Streptomyces alboniger; confers resistance to puromycin
   2668..3384    +  CDS            EGFP: the original enhanced GFP (Yang et al., 1996) mammalian codon-optimized
   3422..3646    +  polyA_signal   bGH poly(A) signal: bovine growth hormone polyadenylation signal
   3650..3671    +  promoter       SV40 promoter (fragment): SV40 enhancer and early promoter
   3692..4118    +  rep_origin     f1 ori (sequence partly withheld): f1 bacteriophage origin of replication; arrow indicates direction of (+) strand synthesis
   4132..4461    +  promoter       SV40 promoter: SV40 enhancer and early promoter
   4528..5319    +  CDS            neo: KKA2_KLEPN - Also known as kan, nptII. Experimental evidence at protein level: Swiss-Prot protein existence level 1. Resistance to kanamycin, neomycin, paromomycin, ribostamycin, butirosin and gentamicin B. From Klebsiella pneumoniae.
   5343..5501    +  CDS            ble (fragment): BLE_KLEPN - Experimental evidence at protein level: Swiss-Prot protein existence level 1. Binding protein with a strong affinity to the bleomycin family of antibiotics. Binds to CL990; an antimitotic-antibiotic compound. From Klebsiella pneumoniae.
   5496..5617    +  polyA_signal   SV40 poly(A) signal: SV40 polyadenylation signal
   5690..5706    -  protein_bind   lac operator: The lac repressor binds to the lac operator to inhibit transcription in E. coli. This inhibition can be relieved by adding lactose or isopropyl-β-D-thiogalactopyranoside (IPTG). lac repressor encoded by lacI
   5714..5744    -  promoter       lac promoter: promoter for the E. coli lac operon
   5759..5780    -  protein_bind   CAP binding site: CAP binding activates transcription in the presence of cAMP. E. coli catabolite activator protein
   5793..5885    -  CDS            lacI (fragment): lac repressor; lacI; The lac repressor binds to the lac operator to inhibit transcription in E. coli. This inhibition can be relieved by adding lactose or isopropyl-β-D-thiogalactopyranoside (IPTG).
   6068..6656    -  rep_origin     ori: high-copy-number ColE1/pMB1/pBR322/pUC origin of replication
   6827..7687    -  CDS            AmpR: β-lactamase; bla; confers resistance to ampicillin, carbenicillin, and related antibiotics
   7688..7792    -  promoter       AmpR promoter: bla
>Addgene plasmid #208858 | pHDR-PMG (pXK-1650) | addgene full sequence | sequence record 417249 | Addgene NGS Result
GTGCCACCTGACGTCGACGGATCGGGAGATCTACCGAGTACAAGCCCACGGTGCGCCTCGCCACCCGCGA
CGACGTCCCCAGGGCCGTACGCACCCTCGCCGCCGCGTTCGCCGACTACCCCGCCACGCGCCACACCGTC
GATCCGGACCGCCACATCGAGCGGGTCACCGAGCTGCAAGAACTCTTCCTCACGCGCGTCGGGCTCGACA
TCGGCAAGGTGTGGGTCGCGGACGACGGCGCCGCGGTGGCGGTCTGGACCACGCCGGAGAGCGTCGAAGC
GGGGGCGGTGTTCGCCGAGATCGGCCCGCGCATGGCCGAGTTGAGCGGTTCCCGGCTGGCCGCGCAGCAA
CAGATGGAAGGCCTCCTGGCGCCGCACCGGCCCAAGGAGCCCGCGTGGTTCCTGGCCACCGTCGGCGTCT
CGCCCGACCACCAGGGCAAGGGTCTGGGCAGCGCCGTCGTGCTCCCCGGAGTGGAGGCGGCCGAGCGCGC
CGGGGTGCCCGCCTTCCTGGAGACCTCCGCGCCCCGCAACCTCCCCTTCTACGAGCGGCTCGGCTTCACC
GTCACCGCCGACGTCGAGGTGCCCGAAGGACCGCGCACCTGGTGCATGACCCGCAAGCCCGGTGCCTAAT
GAACGCGTTGACATTGATTATTGACTAGTTATTAATAGTAATCAATTACGGGGTCATTAGTTCATAGCCC
ATATATGGAGTTCCGCGTTACATAACTTACGGTAAATGGCCCGCCTGGCTGACCGCCCAACGACCCCCGC
CCATTGACGTCAATAATGACGTATGTTCCCATAGTAACGCCAATAGGGACTTTCCATTGACGTCAATGGG
TGGAGTATTTACGGTAAACTGCCCACTTGGCAGTACATCAAGTGTATCATATGCCAAGTACGCCCCCTAT
TGACGTCAATGACGGTAAATGGCCCGCCTGGCATTATGCCCAGTACATGACCTTATGGGACTTTCCTACT
TGGCAGTACATCTACGTATTAGTCATCGCTATTACCATGGTGATGCGGTTTTGGCAGTACATCAATGGGC
GTGGATAGCGGTTTGACTCACGGGGATTTCCAAGTCTCCACCCCATTGACGTCAATGGGAGTTTGTTTTG
GCACCAAAATCAACGGGACTTTCCAAAATGTCGTAACAACTCCGCCCCATTGACGCAAATGGGCGGTAGG
CGTGTACGGTGGGAGGTCTATATAAGCAGAGCTCTCTGGCTAACTAGAGAACCCACTGCTTACTGGCTTA
TCGAAATTAATACGACTCACTATAGGGAGACCCAAGCTGGCTAGCGTTTAAACTTAAGCTTACCATGACC
GAGTACAAGCCCACGGTGCGCCTCGCCACCCGCGACGACGTCCCCAGGGCCGTACGCACCCTCGCCGCCG
CGTTCGCCGACTACCCCGCCACGCGCCACACCGTCGATCCGGACCGCCACATCGAGCGGGTCACCGAGCT
GCAAGAACTCTTCCTCACGCGCGTCGGGCTCGACATCGGCAAGGTGTGGGTCGCGGACGACGGCGCCGCG
GTGGCGGATCCTGCTGTCCCCTCCACCCCACAGTGGATGGTGAGCAAGGGCGAGGAGGATAACATGGCCA
TCATCAAGGAGTTCATGCGCTTCAAGGTGCACATGGAGGGCTCCGTGAACGGCCACGAGTTCGAGATCGA
GGGCGAGGGCGAGGGCCGCCCCTACGAGGGCACCCAGACCGCCAAGCTGAAGGTGACCAAGGGTGGCCCC
CTGCCCTTCGCCTGGGACATCCTGTCCCCTCAGTTCATGTACGGCTCCAAGGCCTACGTGAAGCACCCCG
CCGACATCCCCGACTACTTGAAGCTGTCCTTCCCCGAGGGCTTCAAGTGGGAGCGCGTGATGAACTTCGA
GGACGGCGGCGTGGTGACCGTGACCCAGGACTCCTCCCTGCAGGACGGCGAGTTCATCTACAAGGTGAAG
CTGCGCGGCACCAACTTCCCCTCCGACGGCCCCGTAATGCAGAAGAAGACCATGGGCTGGGAGGCCTCCT
CCGAGCGGATGTACCCCGAGGACGGCGCCCTGAAGGGCGAGATCAAGCAGAGGCTGAAGCTGAAGGACGG
CGGCCACTACGACGCTGAGGTCAAGACCACCTACAAGGCCAAGAAGCCCGTGCAGCTGCCCGGCGCCTAC
AACGTCAACATCAAGTTGGACATCACCTCCCACAACGAGGACTACACCATCGTGGAACAGTACGAACGCG
CCGAGGGCCGCCACTCCACCGGCGGCATGGACGAGCTGTACAAGTAACTGTCCCCTCCACCCCACAGTGG
GCGGCCGCTAAAGGCCTCCTGGCGCCGCACCGGCCCAAGGAGCCCGCGTGGTTCCTGGCCACCGTCGGCG
TCTCGCCCGACCACCAGGGCAAGGGTCTGGGCAGCGCCGTCGTGCTCCCCGGAGTGGAGGCGGCCGAGCG
CGCCGGGGTGCCCGCCTTCCTGGAGACCTCCGCGCCCCGCAACCTCCCCTTCTACGAGCGGCTCGGCTTC
ACCGTCACCGCCGACGTCGAGGTGCCCGAAGGACCGCGCACCTGGTGCATGACCCGCAAGCCCGGTGCCG
CTCGAGCTACCGGTGGCAGTGGAGAGGGCAGAGGAAGTCTGCTAACATGCGGTGACGTCGAGGAGAATCC
TGGCCCAGTGAGCAAGGGCGAGGAGCTGTTCACCGGGGTGGTGCCCATCCTGGTCGAGCTGGACGGCGAC
GTAAACGGCCACAAGTTCAGCGTGTCCGGCGAGGGCGAGGGCGATGCCACCTACGGCAAGCTGACCCTGA
AGTTCATCTGCACCACCGGCAAGCTGCCCGTGCCCTGGCCCACCCTCGTGACCACCCTGACCTACGGCGT
GCAGTGCTTCAGCCGCTACCCCGACCACATGAAGCAGCACGACTTCTTCAAGTCCGCCATGCCCGAAGGC
TACGTCCAGGAGCGCACCATCTTCTTCAAGGACGACGGCAACTACAAGACCCGCGCCGAGGTGAAGTTCG
AGGGCGACACCCTGGTGAACCGCATCGAGCTGAAGGGCATCGACTTCAAGGAGGACGGCAACATCCTGGG
GCACAAGCTGGAGTACAACTACAACAGCCACAACGTCTATATCATGGCCGACAAGCAGAAGAACGGCATC
AAGGTGAACTTCAAGATCCGCCACAACATCGAGGACGGCAGCGTGCAGCTCGCCGACCACTACCAGCAGA
ACACCCCCATCGACGACGGCCCCGTGCTGCTGCCCGACAACCACTACCTGAGCACCCAGTCCGCCCTGAG
CAAAGACCCCAACGAGAAGCGCGATCACATGGTCCTGCTGGAGTTCGTGACCGCCGCCGGGATCACTCTC
GGCATGGACGAGCTGTACAAGTAATCTAGAGGGCCCGTTTAAACCCGCTGATCAGCCTCGACTGTGCCTT
CTAGTTGCCAGCCATCTGTTGTTTGCCCCTCCCCCGTGCCTTCCTTGACCCTGGAAGGTGCCACTCCCAC
TGTCCTTTCCTAATAAAATGAGGAAATTGCATCGCATTGTCTGAGTAGGTGTCATTCTATTCTGGGGGGT
GGGGTGGGGCAGGACAGCAAGGGGGAGGATTGGGAAGACAATAGCAGGCATGCTGGGGATGCGGTGGGCT
CTATGGCTTCTGAGGCGGAAAGAACCAGCTGGGGCTCTAGGGGGTATCCCC
[124 nt withheld, positions 3692-3815]
CGCCGGCTTT
[80 nt withheld, positions 3826-3905]
A
[49 nt withheld, positions 3907-3955]
CCTTTGACGTTGGAGTCCACGTTCTTT
[37 nt withheld, positions 3983-4019]
ACCCTATCTCGGTCTATTCTTTTGATTTATAAGGGATTTTGCCGATTTCGGCCTATTGGTTAAAAAATGA
GCTGATTTAACAAAAATTTAACGCGAATTAATTCTGTGGAATGTGTGTCAGTTAGGGTGTGGAAAGTCCC
CAGGCTCCCCAGCAGGCAGAAGTATGCAAAGCATGCATCTCAATTAGTCAGCAACCAGGTGTGGAAAGTC
CCCAGGCTCCCCAGCAGGCAGAAGTATGCAAAGCATGCATCTCAATTAGTCAGCAACCATAGTCCCGCCC
CTAACTCCGCCCATCCCGCCCCTAACTCCGCCCAGTTCCGCCCATTCTCCGCCCCATGGCTGACTAATTT
TTTTTATTTATGCAGAGGCCGAGGCCGCCTCTGCCTCTGAGCTATTCCAGAAGTAGTGAGGAGGCTTTTT
TGGAGGCCTAGGCTTTTGCAAAAAGCTCCCGGGAGCTTGTATATCCATTTTCGGATCTGATCAAGAGACA
GGATGAGGATCGTTTCGCATGATTGAACAAGATGGATTGCACGCAGGTTCTCCGGCCGCTTGGGTGGAGA
GGCTATTCGGCTATGACTGGGCACAACAGACAATCGGCTGCTCTGATGCCGCCGTGTTCCGGCTGTCAGC
GCAGGGGCGCCCGGTTCTTTTTGTCAAGACCGACCTGTCCGGTGCCCTGAATGAACTGCAGGACGAGGCA
GCGCGGCTATCGTGGCTGGCCACGACGGGCGTTCCTTGCGCAGCTGTGCTCGACGTTGTCACTGAAGCGG
GAAGGGACTGGCTGCTATTGGGCGAAGTGCCGGGGCAGGATCTCCTGTCATCTCACCTTGCTCCTGCCGA
GAAAGTATCCATCATGGCTGATGCAATGCGGCGGCTGCATACGCTTGATCCGGCTACCTGCCCATTCGAC
CACCAAGCGAAACATCGCATCGAGCGAGCACGTACTCGGATGGAAGCCGGTCTTGTCGATCAGGATGATC
TGGACGAAGAGCATCAGGGGCTCGCGCCAGCCGAACTGTTCGCCAGGCTCAAGGCGCGCATGCCCGACGG
CGAGGATCTCGTCGTGACCCATGGCGATGCCTGCTTGCCGAATATCATGGTGGAAAATGGCCGCTTTTCT
GGATTCATCGACTGTGGCCGGCTGGGTGTGGCGGACCGCTATCAGGACATAGCGTTGGCTACCCGTGATA
TTGCTGAAGAGCTTGGCGGCGAATGGGCTGACCGCTTCCTCGTGCTTTACGGTATCGCCGCTCCCGATTC
GCAGCGCATCGCCTTCTATCGCCTTCTTGACGAGTTCTTCTGAGCGGGACTCTGGGGTTCGAAATGACCG
ACCAAGCGACGCCCAACCTGCCATCACGAGATTTCGATTCCACCGCCGCCTTCTATGAAAGGTTGGGCTT
CGGAATCGTTTTCCGGGACGCCGGCTGGATGATCCTCCAGCGCGGGGATCTCATGCTGGAGTTCTTCGCC
CACCCCAACTTGTTTATTGCAGCTTATAATGGTTACAAATAAAGCAATAGCATCACAAATTTCACAAATA
AAGCATTTTTTTCACTGCATTCTAGTTGTGGTTTGTCCAAACTCATCAATGTATCTTATCATGTCTGTAT
ACCGTCGACCTCTAGCTAGAGCTTGGCGTAATCATGGTCATAGCTGTTTCCTGTGTGAAATTGTTATCCG
CTCACAATTCCACACAACATACGAGCCGGAAGCATAAAGTGTAAAGCCTGGGGTGCCTAATGAGTGAGCT
AACTCACATTAATTGCGTTGCGCTCACTGCCCGCTTTCCAGTCGGGAAACCTGTCGTGCCAGCTGCATTA
ATGAATCGGCCAACGCGCGGGGAGAGGCGGTTTGCGTATTGGGCGCTCTTCCGCTTCCTCGCTCACTGAC
TCGCTGCGCTCGGTCGTTCGGCTGCGGCGAGCGGTATCAGCTCACTCAAAGGCGGTAATACGGTTATCCA
CAGAATCAGGGGATAACGCAGGAAAGAACATGTGAGCAAAAGGCCAGCAAAAGGCCAGGAACCGTAAAAA
GGCCGCGTTGCTGGCGTTTTTCCATAGGCTCCGCCCCCCTGACGAGCATCACAAAAATCGACGCTCAAGT
CAGAGGTGGCGAAACCCGACAGGACTATAAAGATACCAGGCGTTTCCCCCTGGAAGCTCCCTCGTGCGCT
CTCCTGTTCCGACCCTGCCGCTTACCGGATACCTGTCCGCCTTTCTCCCTTCGGGAAGCGTGGCGCTTTC
TCATAGCTCACGCTGTAGGTATCTCAGTTCGGTGTAGGTCGTTCGCTCCAAGCTGGGCTGTGTGCACGAA
CCCCCCGTTCAGCCCGACCGCTGCGCCTTATCCGGTAACTATCGTCTTGAGTCCAACCCGGTAAGACACG
ACTTATCGCCACTGGCAGCAGCCACTGGTAACAGGATTAGCAGAGCGAGGTATGTAGGCGGTGCTACAGA
GTTCTTGAAGTGGTGGCCTAACTACGGCTACACTAGAAGAACAGTATTTGGTATCTGCGCTCTGCTGAAG
CCAGTTACCTTCGGAAAAAGAGTTGGTAGCTCTTGATCCGGCAAACAAACCACCGCTGGTAGCGGTGGTT
TTTTTGTTTGCAAGCAGCAGATTACGCGCAGAAAAAAAGGATCTCAAGAAGATCCTTTGATCTTTTCTAC
GGGGTCTGACGCTCAGTGGAACGAAAACTCACGTTAAGGGATTTTGGTCATGAGATTATCAAAAAGGATC
TTCACCTAGATCCTTTTAAATTAAAAATGAAGTTTTAAATCAATCTAAAGTATATATGAGTAAACTTGGT
CTGACAGTTACCAATGCTTAATCAGTGAGGCACCTATCTCAGCGATCTGTCTATTTCGTTCATCCATAGT
TGCCTGACTCCCCGTCGTGTAGATAACTACGATACGGGAGGGCTTACCATCTGGCCCCAGTGCTGCAATG
ATACCGCGAGACCCACGCTCACCGGCTCCAGATTTATCAGCAATAAACCAGCCAGCCGGAAGGGCCGAGC
GCAGAAGTGGTCCTGCAACTTTATCCGCCTCCATCCAGTCTATTAATTGTTGCCGGGAAGCTAGAGTAAG
TAGTTCGCCAGTTAATAGTTTGCGCAACGTTGTTGCCATTGCTACAGGCATCGTGGTGTCACGCTCGTCG
TTTGGTATGGCTTCATTCAGCTCCGGTTCCCAACGATCAAGGCGAGTTACATGATCCCCCATGTTGTGCA
AAAAAGCGGTTAGCTCCTTCGGTCCTCCGATCGTTGTCAGAAGTAAGTTGGCCGCAGTGTTATCACTCAT
GGTTATGGCAGCACTGCATAATTCTCTTACTGTCATGCCATCCGTAAGATGCTTTTCTGTGACTGGTGAG
TACTCAACCAAGTCATTCTGAGAATAGTGTATGCGGCGACCGAGTTGCTCTTGCCCGGCGTCAATACGGG
ATAATACCGCGCCACATAGCAGAACTTTAAAAGTGCTCATCATTGGAAAACGTTCTTCGGGGCGAAAACT
CTCAAGGATCTTACCGCTGTTGAGATCCAGTTCGATGTAACCCACTCGTGCACCCAACTGATCTTCAGCA
TCTTTTACTTTCACCAGCGTTTCTGGGTGAGCAAAAACAGGAAGGCAAAATGCCGCAAAAAAGGGAATAA
GGGCGACACGGAAATGTTGAATACTCATACTCTTCCTTTTTCAATATTATTGAAGCATTTATCAGGGTTA
TTGTCTCATGAGCGGATACATATTTGAATGTATTTAGAAAAATAAACAAATAGGGGTTCCGCGCACATTT
CCCCGAAAA
